Addgene plasmid #114413: AICSDP-46: MYL7-mEGFP
Purpose: Homology arms and linker-mEGFP sequence for C-terminus tagging of human MYL7, via Cas9-excisable CAGGS-mCherry selection cassette
Depositing lab: Allen Institute for Cell Science. Depositing organization: Allen Institute. Publication: Fluorescent Gene Tagging of Transcriptionally Silent Genes in hiPSCs. Roberts B, Hendershott MC, Arakaki J, Gerbin KA, Malik H, Nelson A, Gehring J, Hookway C, Ludmann SA, Yang R, Haupt A, Grancharova T, Valencia V, Fuqua MA, Tucker A, Rafelski SM, Gunawardane RN. Stem Cell Reports. 2019 May 14;12(5):1145-1158. doi: 10.1016/j.stemcr.2019.03.001. Epub 2019 Apr 4. PubMed 30956114.
Backbone
  Vector backbone: pUC57
  Vector type: Mammalian Expression, CRISPR ; Donor Template
Growth in bacteria
  Bacterial resistance: Ampicillin, 100 μg/mL
  Growth temperature: 37°C
  Growth strain: DH5alpha
  Copy number: High Copy
Gene/Insert
  Gene/Insert name: MYL7 Homology Arms with linker-mEGFP and Cas9-excisable selection cassette
  Species: H. sapiens (human)
  Insert size (bp): 5705
  Mutation: homology arms contain point mutations to disrupt crRNA binding sites used, and WTC-specific homozygous SNP(s)
  Entrez Gene: MYL7 (a.k.a. MYL2A, MYLC2A)
  Tag / fusion protein: linker-mEGFP (C terminal on insert)
  Cloning method: Unknown
Terms and licenses: Academic/Nonprofit Terms; Industry Terms: Not Available to Industry
Depositor comments: This plasmid has been used with locus-specific CRISPR/Cas9 in a two-step editing process to add a mEGFP tag to the C-terminus of human MYL7 in WTC human induced pluripotent stem cells by the Allen Institute for Cell Science. After initial HDR, stable expression of CAGGS-driven mCherry will indicate cells with integrated donor sequence. This selection cassette is designed to be removed with subsequent CRISPR/Cas9-mediated excision as previously described (https://doi.org/10.1101/342881) A linker of 3-21 amino acids will be produced after excision. To enrich for edited cells, see our protocol for fluorsecence-assisted cell sorting and subcloning of hiPSCs (https://www.allencell.org/instructional-videos-and-tutorials-for-cell-methods.html) Further, we recommend PCR-based assays for identifying precisely edited clones as previously described (https://www.molbiolcell.org/doi/abs/10.1091/mbc.e17-03-0209) For more information on the entire plasmid collection, please see https://www.addgene.org/allen-institute-cell-science/. Please visit https://www.biorxiv.org/content/early/2018/06/09/342881 for the bioRxiv preprint.
How to cite: AICSDP-46: MYL7-mEGFP was a gift from Allen Institute for Cell Science (Addgene plasmid # 114413 ; http://n2t.net/addgene:114413 ; RRID:Addgene_114413)
