[The description below was written by a language model from this plasmid's Addgene catalogue record and pLannotate feature annotations shown in this document.]
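Description:
AICSDP-46: MYL7-mEGFP is a CRISPR/Cas9 homology-directed repair donor template built in the high-copy pUC57 cloning backbone. It is propagated in E. coli through the ColE1/pUC-type origin and selected with ampicillin via the bla gene. Remnants of the lac promoter/operator, lacZα, rop and bom are backbone leftovers with no role in the design. The plasmid is not meant to express a MYL7 fusion on its own. Instead, it supplies sequence to be copied into the endogenous human MYL7 locus (atrial myosin regulatory light chain), adding a linker-mEGFP tag to the C-terminus of the native protein.

The 5.7 kb insert consists of MYL7 homology arms, seen in the annotation as short MYL7 coding fragments in the upstream arm, flanking the payload. Directly after the MYL7 coding end lies an SV40 poly(A) signal followed by a selection cassette: the CAGGS promoter (CMV enhancer, chicken β-actin promoter, chimeric intron) driving mCherry with a bGH poly(A). The monomeric A206K EGFP coding sequence sits downstream of this cassette. Because MYL7 is transcriptionally silent in stem cells, constitutive mCherry marks cells that have integrated the donor and allows their enrichment by sorting. A second round of Cas9 cutting then excises the cassette, joining MYL7 to mEGFP through a linker of 3–21 amino acids. The arms carry point mutations that disrupt the crRNA binding sites, plus SNPs matching the WTC human iPSC line in which the plasmid was used. The two sequence records have the same feature layout but differ by about 160 nt, located within the chicken β-actin promoter region.
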