Features (pLannotate 1.2.2; 20 found; start..end, strand, type, name):
    200..307     +  CDS            MYL7 (fragment): MLRA_HUMAN - Also known as MYL2A, MYLC2A. Experimental evidence at protein level: Swiss-Prot protein existence level 1. From Homo sapiens (Human).
    392..513     +  polyA_signal   SV40 poly(A) signal: SV40 polyadenylation signal
    528..907     +  enhancer       CMV enhancer: human cytomegalovirus immediate early enhancer
    909..1186    +  promoter       chicken β-actin promoter: No description available
   1188..2205    +  intron         chimeric intron: chimera between introns from chicken β-actin and rabbit β-globin
   2203..2259    +  CDS            HBB (fragment): HBB_LEPEU - Experimental evidence at protein level: Swiss-Prot protein existence level 1. Involved in oxygen transport from the lung to the various peripheral tissues. From Lepus europaeus (European hare).
   2288..2995    +  CDS            mCherry: mCherry is a basic (constitutively fluorescent) red fluorescent protein published in 2004, derived from Discosoma sp.. It is reported to be a very rapidly-maturing monomer with low acid sensitivity.
   3006..3230    +  polyA_signal   bGH poly(A) signal: bovine growth hormone polyadenylation signal
   3298..4013    +  CDS            mEGFP (fragment): enhanced GFP with monomerizing A206K mutation (Zacharias et al., 2002) mammalian codon-optimized
   5071..5087    -  protein_bind   lac operator: The lac repressor binds to the lac operator to inhibit transcription in E. coli. This inhibition can be relieved by adding lactose or isopropyl-β-D-thiogalactopyranoside (IPTG). lac repressor encoded by lacI
   5095..5125    -  promoter       lac promoter: promoter for the E. coli lac operon
   5140..5161    -  protein_bind   CAP binding site: CAP binding activates transcription in the presence of cAMP. E. coli catabolite activator protein
   5174..5266    -  CDS            lacI (fragment): lac repressor; lacI; The lac repressor binds to the lac operator to inhibit transcription in E. coli. This inhibition can be relieved by adding lactose or isopropyl-β-D-thiogalactopyranoside (IPTG).
   5449..6037    -  rep_origin     ori: high-copy-number ColE1/pMB1/pBR322/pUC origin of replication
   6208..7068    -  CDS            AmpR: β-lactamase; bla; confers resistance to ampicillin, carbenicillin, and related antibiotics
   7069..7173    -  promoter       AmpR promoter: bla
   7268..7303    +  CDS            rop (fragment): Rop protein, which maintains plasmids at low copy number; rop
   7405..7504    +  misc_feature   bom (fragment): basis of mobility region from pBR322
   7510..7667    -  CDS            lacZα (fragment): LacZα fragment of β-galactosidase; lacZ fragment
   7740..7826    +  CDS            MYL7 (fragment): MLRA_HUMAN - Also known as MYL2A, MYLC2A. Experimental evidence at protein level: Swiss-Prot protein existence level 1. From Homo sapiens (Human).
>Addgene plasmid #114413 | AICSDP-46: MYL7-mEGFP | addgene full sequence | sequence record 250980 | Addgene NGS Result
CCTTGGCCCACATTTGCACTGACTCCTCACTCTGCCCAGAGTCAGCCAAGAGAAAAACATTAACCCAGAG
TCTGGGGTCTAGGGTTGAAAAGCTAAGGCAAAAAGCACAGATGCAGGGGGCAGACAGAAAGGCCACAGGA
CTCAGGTGAGGTCTCTGCCGGGCTGGGCCAGGAGCCAGGGGACTGCCACTCACCAGTGTCCCCTGCAGGT
GGAGCAGATGTTCGCCCTGACACCCATGGATTTGGCGGGGAACATCGACTACAAGTCACTGTGCTACATT
ATTACACATGGAGACGAGAAAGAGGAGGGGTCCGGGTCCCCCGGAGAGGTTCCCGACATACCAATAACTT
CGTATAGTGTAGGATATACGAAGTTATATTAGTATTCCGATAACTTGTTTATTGCAGCTTATAATGGTTA
CAAATAAAGCAATAGCATCACAAATTTCACAAATAAAGCATTTTTTTCACTGCATTCTAGTTGTGGTTTG
TCCAAACTCATCAATGTATCTTATCATGTCTGGTCTCGACATTGATTATTGACTAGTTATTAATAGTAAT
CAATTACGGGGTCATTAGTTCATAGCCCATATATGGAGTTCCGCGTTACATAACTTACGGTAAATGGCCC
GCCTGGCTGACCGCCCAACGACCCCCGCCCATTGACGTCAATAATGACGTATGTTCCCATAGTAACGCCA
ATAGGGACTTTCCATTGACGTCAATGGGTGGAGTATTTACGGTAAACTGCCCACTTGGCAGTACATCAAG
TGTATCATATGCCAAGTACGCCCCCTATTGACGTCAATGACGGTAAATGGCCCGCCTGGCATTATGCCCA
GTACATGACCTTATGGGACTTTCCTACTTGGCAGTACATCTACGTATTAGTCATCGCTATTACCATGGTC
GAGGTGAGCCCCACGTTCTGCTTCACTCTCCCCATCTCCCCCCCCTCCCCACCCCCAATTTTGTATTTAT
TTATTTTTTAATTATTTTGTGCAGCGATGGGGGCGGGGGGGGGGGGGGGGCGCGCGCCRGGSGGGGSGGG
GSGGGGSGRGGGGSGGGGSGGGGCGAGGCGGAGAGGTGCGGCGGCAGCCAATCAGAGCGGCGCGCTCCGA
AAGTTTCCTTTTATGGCGAGGCGGCGGCGGCGGCGGCCCTATAAAAAGCGAAGCGCGCGGCGGGCGGGGA
GTCGCTGCGACGCTGCCTTCGCCCCGTGCCCCGCTCCGCCGCCGCCTCGCGCCGCCCGCCCCGGCTCTGA
CTGACCGCGTTACTCCCACAGGTGAGCGGGCGGGACGGCCCTTCTCCTCCGGGCTGTAATTAGCGCTTGG
TTTAATGACGGCTTGTTTCTTTTCTGTGGCTGCGTGAAAGCCTTGAGGGGCTCCGGGAGGGCCCTTTGTG
CGGGGGGAGCGGCTCGGGGGGTGCGTGCGTGTGTGTGTGCGTGGGGAGCGCCGCGTGCGGCTCCGCGCTG
CCCGGCGGCTGTGAGCGCTGCGGGCGCGGCGCGGGGCTTTGTGCGCTCCGCAGTGTGCGCGAGGGGAGCG
CGGCCGGGGGCGGTGCCCCGCGGTGCGGGGGGGGCTGCGAGGGGAACAAAGGCTGCGTGCGGGGTGTGTG
CGTGGGGGGGTGAGCAGGGGGTGTGGGCGCGTCGGTCGGGCTGCAACCCCCCCTGCACCCCCCTCCCCGA
GTTGCTGAGCACGGCCCGGCTTCGGGTGCGGGGCTCCGTACGGGGCGTGGCGCGGGGCTCGCCGTGCCGG
GCGGGGGGTGGCGGCAGGTGGGGGTGCCGGGCGGGGCGGGGCCGCCTCGGGCCGGGGAGGGCTCGGGGGA
GGGGCGCGGCGGCCCCCGGAGCGCCGGCGGCTGTCGAGGCGCGGCGAGCCGCAGCCATTGCCTTTTATGG
TAATCGTGCGAGAGGGCGCAGGGACTTCCTTTGTCCCAAATCTGTGCGGAGCCGAAATCTGGGAGGCGCC
GCCGCACCCCCTCTAGCGGGCGCGGGGCGAAGCGGTGCGGCGCCGGCAGGAAGGAAATGGGCGGGGAGGG
CCTTCGTGCGTCGCCGCGCCGCCGTCCCCTTCTCCCTCTCCAGCCTCGGGGCTGTCCGCGGGGGGACGGC
TGCCTTCGGGGGGGACGGGGCAGGGCGGGGTTCGGCTTCTGGCGTGTGACCGGCGGCTCTAGAGCCTCTG
CTAACCATGTTCATGCCTTCTTCTTTTTCCTACAGCTCCTGGGCAACGTGCTGGTTATTGTGCTGTCTCA
TCATTTTGGCAAAGAATTCCGCCACCGGGGATCCACCGGAGCTTACCATGGTCTCCAAAGGAGAAGAAGA
TAACATGGCCATCATCAAGGAGTTCATGCGCTTCAAGGTGCACATGGAGGGCTCCGTGAACGGCCACGAG
TTCGAGATCGAGGGCGAGGGCGAGGGCCGCCCCTACGAGGGCACCCAGACCGCCAAGCTGAAGGTGACCA
AGGGTGGCCCCCTGCCCTTCGCCTGGGACATCCTGTCCCCTCAGTTCATGTACGGCTCCAAGGCCTACGT
GAAGCACCCCGCCGACATCCCCGACTACTTGAAGCTGTCCTTCCCCGAGGGCTTCAAGTGGGAGCGCGTG
ATGAACTTCGAGGACGGCGGCGTGGTGACCGTGACCCAGGACTCCTCCCTGCAGGACGGCGAGTTCATCT
ACAAGGTGAAGCTGCGCGGCACCAACTTCCCCTCCGACGGCCCCGTAATGCAGAAGAAGACCATGGGCTG
GGAGGCCTCCTCCGAGCGGATGTACCCCGAGGACGGCGCCCTGAAGGGCGAGATCAAGCAGAGGCTGAAG
CTGAAGGACGGCGGCCACTACGACGCTGAGGTCAAGACCACCTACAAGGCCAAGAAGCCCGTGCAGCTGC
CCGGCGCCTACAACGTCAACATCAAGTTGGACATCACCTCCCACAACGAGGACTACACCATCGTGGAACA
GTACGAACGCGCCGAGGGCCGCCACTCCACCGGCGGAATGGATGAACTCTATAAATGAGGTACTCCTGTG
CCTTCTAGTTGCCAGCCATCTGTTGTTTGCCCCTCCCCCGTGCCTTCCTTGACCCTGGAAGGTGCCACTC
CCACTGTCCTTTCCTAATAAAATGAGGAAATTGCATCGCATTGTCTGAGTAGGTGTCATTCTATTCTGGG
GGGTGGGGTGGGGCAGGACAGCAAGGGGGAGGATTGGGAAGACAATAGCAGGCATGCTGGGGATGCGGTG
GGCTCTATGGAAATAACTTCGTATAGTGTAGGATATACGAAGTTATATAGGTATGTCGGGAACCTCTCCG
GGTCCGGGGTGAGCAAGGGCGAGGAGCTGTTCACCGGGGTGGTGCCCATCCTGGTCGAGCTGGACGGCGA
CGTAAACGGCCACAAGTTCAGCGTGTCCGGCGAGGGCGAGGGCGATGCCACCTACGGCAAGCTGACCCTG
AAGTTCATCTGCACCACCGGCAAGCTGCCCGTGCCCTGGCCCACCCTCGTGACCACCCTGACCTACGGCG
TGCAGTGCTTCAGCCGCTACCCCGACCACATGAAGCAGCACGACTTCTTCAAGTCCGCCATGCCCGAAGG
CTACGTCCAGGAGCGCACCATCTTCTTCAAGGACGACGGCAACTACAAGACCCGCGCCGAGGTGAAGTTC
GAGGGCGACACCCTGGTGAACCGCATCGAGCTGAAGGGCATCGACTTCAAGGAGGACGGCAACATCCTGG
GGCACAAGCTGGAGTACAACTACAACAGCCACAACGTCTATATCATGGCCGACAAGCAGAAGAACGGCAT
CAAGGTGAACTTCAAGATCCGCCACAACATCGAGGACGGCAGCGTGCAGCTCGCCGACCACTACCAGCAG
AACACCCCCATCGGCGACGGCCCCGTGCTGCTGCCCGACAACCACTACCTGAGCACCCAGTCCAAGCTGA
GCAAAGACCCCAACGAGAAGCGCGATCACATGGTCCTGCTGGAGTTCGTGACCGCCGCCGGGATCACTCT
CGGCATGGACGAGCTGTACAAGTGAGGGGCAGGGCCAGGCCCACGGGGGGGCACCTCAATAAACTCTGTT
GCAAAATTGGAATTGCTGTGGTGTCTTGTCTGTGACAGATGCGTTGGGGACCAGCCAAGGGGGATCCCAG
GGTCTCAGTGCGCACATCACCATGATCATGGCCACCATCTACCTCCTGGGAGCTGGCCCCTCGCCAGCTC
ACCTTGATTCACTCCCATGATGCCAAGTGAAGTGTGAACTATGATCATGCCTAGTTTACAGATGAGGACA
CTGAGGCCCAGAAAGTGTGAGCATCTTACCAAGGCCAGCCCTCTAGAAGAGGAGATGGTGGGATTTACAC
CACCTCCACCAAGCCCAGGAATGAGCCACAAAGTGGGCACTGCCCAGCTACTTGGGGCTGTGCAGAGAAG
AGGCTGCTTGCTGGGCACTCAGCAAACTCTGCCCAACAGCCCAGCGGGTGGGCAGCAGCCCTGGGACCCC
CACACCCAACCACACAGCCTCCCCTGGCCCACTGCTCGCACCCCATCTCAATACACTGGCTTGGGTGCCT
CCCTGCATGGGCCCTTTGTGAAAGGCAGAGAGGTACCCATTTGAAACACAACCAGCTTCTCATTGCAAAT
ACAGGCAAGGCACTAAGACATGAGGAACATGGACACCAAAGCAGGGGCCAGGTAACATGCAAATTTCTAG
AGGAAATGCCCAGAACCTGGCATCATGCCTCCTGAGCCCCTCATGCGCCGTGAGGGGTAAGAGGGTCAGA
CAGCTGGAGTGTAGGGAGACGACTTCTCAGGAGAGAATAGTTAGTGCTCCCGTCACCCTTCATCTGAGAA
CCCAAGAGCTAGAGGAGAAAGTGATCCTCATGAGTACCAGAGGAGCAGCAGGGGACATCCAAAGCACCAG
AGAGAGAAACAGAGACAGAGAGACAGGCAGTGACAGCTCAAACCTCAGCCAGATCCAGAGCATACAAAGT
CTCCTGCCTACAGGACAGCCCAGTAAGAGCTCTCAGCTTGCCATCCCAATGGCGCGCCGAGCTTGGCGTA
ATCATGGTCATAGCTGTTTCCTGTGTGAAATTGTTATCCGCTCACAATTCCACACAACATACGAGCCGGA
AGCATAAAGTGTAAAGCCTGGGGTGCCTAATGAGTGAGCTAACTCACATTAATTGCGTTGCGCTCACTGC
CCGCTTTCCAGTCGGGAAACCTGTCGTGCCAGCTGCATTAATGAATCGGCCAACGCGCGGGGAGAGGCGG
TTTGCGTATTGGGCGCTCTTCCGCTTCCTCGCTCACTGACTCGCTGCGCTCGGTCGTTCGGCTGCGGCGA
GCGGTATCAGCTCACTCAAAGGCGGTAATACGGTTATCCACAGAATCAGGGGATAACGCAGGAAAGAACA
TGTGAGCAAAAGGCCAGCAAAAGGCCAGGAACCGTAAAAAGGCCGCGTTGCTGGCGTTTTTCCATAGGCT
CCGCCCCCCTGACGAGCATCACAAAAATCGACGCTCAAGTCAGAGGTGGCGAAACCCGACAGGACTATAA
AGATACCAGGCGTTTCCCCCTGGAAGCTCCCTCGTGCGCTCTCCTGTTCCGACCCTGCCGCTTACCGGAT
ACCTGTCCGCCTTTCTCCCTTCGGGAAGCGTGGCGCTTTCTCATAGCTCACGCTGTAGGTATCTCAGTTC
GGTGTAGGTCGTTCGCTCCAAGCTGGGCTGTGTGCACGAACCCCCCGTTCAGCCCGACCGCTGCGCCTTA
TCCGGTAACTATCGTCTTGAGTCCAACCCGGTAAGACACGACTTATCGCCACTGGCAGCAGCCACTGGTA
ACAGGATTAGCAGAGCGAGGTATGTAGGCGGTGCTACAGAGTTCTTGAAGTGGTGGCCTAACTACGGCTA
CACTAGAAGAACAGTATTTGGTATCTGCGCTCTGCTGAAGCCAGTTACCTTCGGAAAAAGAGTTGGTAGC
TCTTGATCCGGCAAACAAACCACCGCTGGTAGCGGTGGTTTTTTTGTTTGCAAGCAGCAGATTACGCGCA
GAAAAAAAGGATCTCAAGAAGATCCTTTGATCTTTTCTACGGGGTCTGACGCTCAGTGGAACGAAAACTC
ACGTTAAGGGATTTTGGTCATGAGATTATCAAAAAGGATCTTCACCTAGATCCTTTTAAATTAAAAATGA
AGTTTTAAATCAATCTAAAGTATATATGAGTAAACTTGGTCTGACAGTTACCAATGCTTAATCAGTGAGG
CACCTATCTCAGCGATCTGTCTATTTCGTTCATCCATAGTTGCCTGACTCCCCGTCGTGTAGATAACTAC
GATACGGGAGGGCTTACCATCTGGCCCCAGTGCTGCAATGATACCGCGAGACCCACGCTCACCGGCTCCA
GATTTATCAGCAATAAACCAGCCAGCCGGAAGGGCCGAGCGCAGAAGTGGTCCTGCAACTTTATCCGCCT
CCATCCAGTCTATTAATTGTTGCCGGGAAGCTAGAGTAAGTAGTTCGCCAGTTAATAGTTTGCGCAACGT
TGTTGCCATTGCTACAGGCATCGTGGTGTCACGCTCGTCGTTTGGTATGGCTTCATTCAGCTCCGGTTCC
CAACGATCAAGGCGAGTTACATGATCCCCCATGTTGTGCAAAAAAGCGGTTAGCTCCTTCGGTCCTCCGA
TCGTTGTCAGAAGTAAGTTGGCCGCAGTGTTATCACTCATGGTTATGGCAGCACTGCATAATTCTCTTAC
TGTCATGCCATCCGTAAGATGCTTTTCTGTGACTGGTGAGTACTCAACCAAGTCATTCTGAGAATAGTGT
ATGCGGCGACCGAGTTGCTCTTGCCCGGCGTCAATACGGGATAATACCGCGCCACATAGCAGAACTTTAA
AAGTGCTCATCATTGGAAAACGTTCTTCGGGGCGAAAACTCTCAAGGATCTTACCGCTGTTGAGATCCAG
TTCGATGTAACCCACTCGTGCACCCAACTGATCTTCAGCATCTTTTACTTTCACCAGCGTTTCTGGGTGA
GCAAAAACAGGAAGGCAAAATGCCGCAAAAAAGGGAATAAGGGCGACACGGAAATGTTGAATACTCATAC
TCTTCCTTTTTCAATATTATTGAAGCATTTATCAGGGTTATTGTCTCATGAGCGGATACATATTTGAATG
TATTTAGAAAAATAAACAAATAGGGGTTCCGCGCACATTTCCCCGAAAAGTGCCACCTGACGTCTAAGAA
ACCATTATTATCATGACATTAACCTATAAAAATAGGCGTATCACGAGGCCCTTTCGTCTCGCGCGTTTCG
GTGATGACGGTGAAAACCTCTGACACATGCAGCTCCCGGAGACGGTCACAGCTTGTCTGTAAGCGGATGC
CGGGAGCAGACAAGCCCGTCAGGGCGCGTCAGCGGGTGTTGGCGGGTGTCGGGGCTGGCTTAACTATGCG
GCATCAGAGCAGATTGTACTGAGAGTGCACCATATGCGGTGTGAAATACCGCACAGATGCGTAAGGAGAA
AATACCGCATCAGGCGCCATTCGCCATTCAGGCTGCGCAACTGTTGGGAAGGGCGATCGGTGCGGGCCTC
TTCGCTATTACGCCAGCTGGCGAAAGGGGGATGTGCTGCAAGGCGATTAAGTTGGGTAACGCCAGGGTTT
TCCCAGTCACGACGTTGTAAAACGACGGCCAGTGAATTGACGCGTATTGGGATCTCCTGCGGGGGACCTG
GGATGCTGGAGACATGGATGCTCACCTGGCTGCCTCGGCCTTCCAGGGACAGACCCCGAGGAAGCCATCC
TGAGTGCCTTCCGCATGTTTGACCCCAGCGGCAAAGGGGTGGTGAACAAGGATGAGTAAGTATGGGCCCA
GCCAGATGAGGAGCACCGTGGTGGAAGCAGAGAGCGGGGTGAGGCCCCTAGTGAGGGGGGCTGCCTGTGC
TTCGGGGCCTTACACTGCTCTTTGGGGTGCAGCCAACCCTTCCCTGCGCCATGGGAGCCTCCGTACCCAC
CTTCCCTGTGCAGTCACTCCCCCGCAGTCTCCTGCTCAGACCCTCCTCACCCCCCAGGTTCAAGCAGCTT
CTCCTGACCCAGGCAGACAAGTTCTCTCCAGCTGAGGTGAGGCTGCCCAGCCCCTTCAATACTCATCCCC
AGCACCTTCTCTGGGCCTTCACCCATGACCCAGAGCCCAGTACCAGTGAGGCAGTTGCTGGAAGGGTGAG
CCGAGGGCCCTTCTGGAGGAGGTGCCATCTCTGTTGAGACCTAGAGGGTAAAGATGTGGAGTCAGAAAAG
AGGGCAGGGTGCGCCAGGCAGGGAGACTGTGCACAGACCTGGGGGGAAGTGGATAGGGAGAGGTTTCGTA
CACTCGGGGTGGGCCTGTGCCTGTGGCTGGAGGGGCGTCCTTTGCC
