Features (pLannotate 1.2.2; 20 found; start..end, strand, type, name):
    200..307     +  CDS            MYL7 (fragment): MLRA_HUMAN - Also known as MYL2A, MYLC2A. Experimental evidence at protein level: Swiss-Prot protein existence level 1. From Homo sapiens (Human).
    392..513     +  polyA_signal   SV40 poly(A) signal: SV40 polyadenylation signal
    528..907     +  enhancer       CMV enhancer: human cytomegalovirus immediate early enhancer
    910..1025    +  promoter       chicken β-actin promoter (fragment): contains a 21-bp deletion relative to the standard chicken β-actin promoter
   1027..2044    +  intron         chimeric intron: chimera between introns from chicken β-actin and rabbit β-globin
   2042..2098    +  CDS            HBB (fragment): HBB_LEPEU - Experimental evidence at protein level: Swiss-Prot protein existence level 1. Involved in oxygen transport from the lung to the various peripheral tissues. From Lepus europaeus (European hare).
   2127..2834    +  CDS            mCherry: mCherry is a basic (constitutively fluorescent) red fluorescent protein published in 2004, derived from Discosoma sp.. It is reported to be a very rapidly-maturing monomer with low acid sensitivity.
   2845..3069    +  polyA_signal   bGH poly(A) signal: bovine growth hormone polyadenylation signal
   3137..3852    +  CDS            mEGFP (fragment): enhanced GFP with monomerizing A206K mutation (Zacharias et al., 2002) mammalian codon-optimized
   4910..4926    -  protein_bind   lac operator: The lac repressor binds to the lac operator to inhibit transcription in E. coli. This inhibition can be relieved by adding lactose or isopropyl-β-D-thiogalactopyranoside (IPTG). lac repressor encoded by lacI
   4934..4964    -  promoter       lac promoter: promoter for the E. coli lac operon
   4979..5000    -  protein_bind   CAP binding site: CAP binding activates transcription in the presence of cAMP. E. coli catabolite activator protein
   5013..5105    -  CDS            lacI (fragment): lac repressor; lacI; The lac repressor binds to the lac operator to inhibit transcription in E. coli. This inhibition can be relieved by adding lactose or isopropyl-β-D-thiogalactopyranoside (IPTG).
   5288..5876    -  rep_origin     ori: high-copy-number ColE1/pMB1/pBR322/pUC origin of replication
   6047..6907    -  CDS            AmpR: β-lactamase; bla; confers resistance to ampicillin, carbenicillin, and related antibiotics
   6908..7012    -  promoter       AmpR promoter: bla
   7107..7142    +  CDS            rop (fragment): Rop protein, which maintains plasmids at low copy number; rop
   7244..7343    +  misc_feature   bom (fragment): basis of mobility region from pBR322
   7349..7506    -  CDS            lacZα (fragment): LacZα fragment of β-galactosidase; lacZ fragment
   7579..7665    +  CDS            MYL7 (fragment): MLRA_HUMAN - Also known as MYL2A, MYLC2A. Experimental evidence at protein level: Swiss-Prot protein existence level 1. From Homo sapiens (Human).
>Addgene plasmid #114413 | AICSDP-46: MYL7-mEGFP Sequencing Result | analyzer sequence | sequence record 220886
CCTTGGCCCACATTTGCACTGACTCCTCACTCTGCCCAGAGTCAGCCAAGAGAAAAACATTAACCCAGAG
TCTGGGGTCTAGGGTTGAAAAGCTAAGGCAAAAAGCACAGATGCAGGGGGCAGACAGAAAGGCCACAGGA
CTCAGGTGAGGTCTCTGCCGGGCTGGGCCAGGAGCCAGGGGACTGCCACTCACCAGTGTCCCCTGCAGGT
GGAGCAGATGTTCGCCCTGACACCCATGGATTTGGCGGGGAACATCGACTACAAGTCACTGTGCTACATT
ATTACACATGGAGACGAGAAAGAGGAGGGGTCCGGGTCCCCCGGAGAGGTTCCCGACATACCAATAACTT
CGTATAGTGTAGGATATACGAAGTTATATTAGTATTCCGATAACTTGTTTATTGCAGCTTATAATGGTTA
CAAATAAAGCAATAGCATCACAAATTTCACAAATAAAGCATTTTTTTCACTGCATTCTAGTTGTGGTTTG
TCCAAACTCATCAATGTATCTTATCATGTCTGGTCTCGACATTGATTATTGACTAGTTATTAATAGTAAT
CAATTACGGGGTCATTAGTTCATAGCCCATATATGGAGTTCCGCGTTACATAACTTACGGTAAATGGCCC
GCCTGGCTGACCGCCCAACGACCCCCGCCCATTGACGTCAATAATGACGTATGTTCCCATAGTAACGCCA
ATAGGGACTTTCCATTGACGTCAATGGGTGGAGTATTTACGGTAAACTGCCCACTTGGCAGTACATCAAG
TGTATCATATGCCAAGTACGCCCCCTATTGACGTCAATGACGGTAAATGGCCCGCCTGGCATTATGCCCA
GTACATGACCTTATGGGACTTTCCTACTTGGCAGTACATCTACGTATTAGTCATCGCTATTACCATGGTG
GGCGAGGCGGAGAGGTGCGGCGGCAGCCAATCAGAGCGGCGCGCTCCGAAAGTTTCCTTTTATGGCGAGG
CGGCGGCGGCGGCGGCCCTATAAAAAGCGAAGCGCGCGGCGGGCGGGGAGTCGCTGCGACGCTGCCTTCG
CCCCGTGCCCCGCTCCGCCGCCGCCTCGCGCCGCCCGCCCCGGCTCTGACTGACCGCGTTACTCCCACAG
GTGAGCGGGCGGGACGGCCCTTCTCCTCCGGGCTGTAATTAGCGCTTGGTTTAATGACGGCTTGTTTCTT
TTCTGTGGCTGCGTGAAAGCCTTGAGGGGCTCCGGGAGGGCCCTTTGTGCGGGGGGAGCGGCTCGGGGGG
TGCGTGCGTGTGTGTGTGCGTGGGGAGCGCCGCGTGCGGCTCCGCGCTGCCCGGCGGCTGTGAGCGCTGC
GGGCGCGGCGCGGGGCTTTGTGCGCTCCGCAGTGTGCGCGAGGGGAGCGCGGCCGGGGGCGGTGCCCCGC
GGTGCGGGGGGGGCTGCGAGGGGAACAAAGGCTGCGTGCGGGGTGTGTGCGTGGGGGGGTGAGCAGGGGG
TGTGGGCGCGTCGGTCGGGCTGCAACCCCCCCTGCACCCCCCTCCCCGAGTTGCTGAGCACGGCCCGGCT
TCGGGTGCGGGGCTCCGTACGGGGCGTGGCGCGGGGCTCGCCGTGCCGGGCGGGGGGTGGCGGCAGGTGG
GGGTGCCGGGCGGGGCGGGGCCGCCTCGGGCCGGGGAGGGCTCGGGGGAGGGGCGCGGCGGCCCCCGGAG
CGCCGGCGGCTGTCGAGGCGCGGCGAGCCGCAGCCATTGCCTTTTATGGTAATCGTGCGAGAGGGCGCAG
GGACTTCCTTTGTCCCAAATCTGTGCGGAGCCGAAATCTGGGAGGCGCCGCCGCACCCCCTCTAGCGGGC
GCGGGGCGAAGCGGTGCGGCGCCGGCAGGAAGGAAATGGGCGGGGAGGGCCTTCGTGCGTCGCCGCGCCG
CCGTCCCCTTCTCCCTCTCCAGCCTCGGGGCTGTCCGCGGGGGGACGGCTGCCTTCGGGGGGGACGGGGC
AGGGCGGGGTTCGGCTTCTGGCGTGTGACCGGCGGCTCTAGAGCCTCTGCTAACCATGTTCATGCCTTCT
TCTTTTTCCTACAGCTCCTGGGCAACGTGCTGGTTATTGTGCTGTCTCATCATTTTGGCAAAGAATTCCG
CCACCGGGGATCCACCGGAGCTTACCATGGTCTCCAAAGGAGAAGAAGATAACATGGCCATCATCAAGGA
GTTCATGCGCTTCAAGGTGCACATGGAGGGCTCCGTGAACGGCCACGAGTTCGAGATCGAGGGCGAGGGC
GAGGGCCGCCCCTACGAGGGCACCCAGACCGCCAAGCTGAAGGTGACCAAGGGTGGCCCCCTGCCCTTCG
CCTGGGACATCCTGTCCCCTCAGTTCATGTACGGCTCCAAGGCCTACGTGAAGCACCCCGCCGACATCCC
CGACTACTTGAAGCTGTCCTTCCCCGAGGGCTTCAAGTGGGAGCGCGTGATGAACTTCGAGGACGGCGGC
GTGGTGACCGTGACCCAGGACTCCTCCCTGCAGGACGGCGAGTTCATCTACAAGGTGAAGCTGCGCGGCA
CCAACTTCCCCTCCGACGGCCCCGTAATGCAGAAGAAGACCATGGGCTGGGAGGCCTCCTCCGAGCGGAT
GTACCCCGAGGACGGCGCCCTGAAGGGCGAGATCAAGCAGAGGCTGAAGCTGAAGGACGGCGGCCACTAC
GACGCTGAGGTCAAGACCACCTACAAGGCCAAGAAGCCCGTGCAGCTGCCCGGCGCCTACAACGTCAACA
TCAAGTTGGACATCACCTCCCACAACGAGGACTACACCATCGTGGAACAGTACGAACGCGCCGAGGGCCG
CCACTCCACCGGCGGAATGGATGAACTCTATAAATGAGGTACTCCTGTGCCTTCTAGTTGCCAGCCATCT
GTTGTTTGCCCCTCCCCCGTGCCTTCCTTGACCCTGGAAGGTGCCACTCCCACTGTCCTTTCCTAATAAA
ATGAGGAAATTGCATCGCATTGTCTGAGTAGGTGTCATTCTATTCTGGGGGGTGGGGTGGGGCAGGACAG
CAAGGGGGAGGATTGGGAAGACAATAGCAGGCATGCTGGGGATGCGGTGGGCTCTATGGAAATAACTTCG
TATAGTGTAGGATATACGAAGTTATATAGGTATGTCGGGAACCTCTCCGGGTCCGGGGTGAGCAAGGGCG
AGGAGCTGTTCACCGGGGTGGTGCCCATCCTGGTCGAGCTGGACGGCGACGTAAACGGCCACAAGTTCAG
CGTGTCCGGCGAGGGCGAGGGCGATGCCACCTACGGCAAGCTGACCCTGAAGTTCATCTGCACCACCGGC
AAGCTGCCCGTGCCCTGGCCCACCCTCGTGACCACCCTGACCTACGGCGTGCAGTGCTTCAGCCGCTACC
CCGACCACATGAAGCAGCACGACTTCTTCAAGTCCGCCATGCCCGAAGGCTACGTCCAGGAGCGCACCAT
CTTCTTCAAGGACGACGGCAACTACAAGACCCGCGCCGAGGTGAAGTTCGAGGGCGACACCCTGGTGAAC
CGCATCGAGCTGAAGGGCATCGACTTCAAGGAGGACGGCAACATCCTGGGGCACAAGCTGGAGTACAACT
ACAACAGCCACAACGTCTATATCATGGCCGACAAGCAGAAGAACGGCATCAAGGTGAACTTCAAGATCCG
CCACAACATCGAGGACGGCAGCGTGCAGCTCGCCGACCACTACCAGCAGAACACCCCCATCGGCGACGGC
CCCGTGCTGCTGCCCGACAACCACTACCTGAGCACCCAGTCCAAGCTGAGCAAAGACCCCAACGAGAAGC
GCGATCACATGGTCCTGCTGGAGTTCGTGACCGCCGCCGGGATCACTCTCGGCATGGACGAGCTGTACAA
GTGAGGGGCAGGGCCAGGCCCACGGGGGGGCACCTCAATAAACTCTGTTGCAAAATTGGAATTGCTGTGG
TGTCTTGTCTGTGACAGATGCGTTGGGGACCAGCCAAGGGGGATCCCAGGGTCTCAGTGCGCACATCACC
ATGATCATGGCCACCATCTACCTCCTGGGAGCTGGCCCCTCGCCAGCTCACCTTGATTCACTCCCATGAT
GCCAAGTGAAGTGTGAACTATGATCATGCCTAGTTTACAGATGAGGACACTGAGGCCCAGAAAGTGTGAG
CATCTTACCAAGGCCAGCCCTCTAGAAGAGGAGATGGTGGGATTTACACCACCTCCACCAAGCCCAGGAA
TGAGCCACAAAGTGGGCACTGCCCAGCTACTTGGGGCTGTGCAGAGAAGAGGCTGCTTGCTGGGCACTCA
GCAAACTCTGCCCAACAGCCCAGCGGGTGGGCAGCAGCCCTGGGACCCCCACACCCAACCACACAGCCTC
CCCTGGCCCACTGCTCGCACCCCATCTCAATACACTGGCTTGGGTGCCTCCCTGCATGGGCCCTTTGTGA
AAGGCAGAGAGGTACCCATTTGAAACACAACCAGCTTCTCATTGCAAATACAGGCAAGGCACTAAGACAT
GAGGAACATGGACACCAAAGCAGGGGCCAGGTAACATGCAAATTTCTAGAGGAAATGCCCAGAACCTGGC
ATCATGCCTCCTGAGCCCCTCATGCGCCGTGAGGGGTAAGAGGGTCAGACAGCTGGAGTGTAGGGAGACG
ACTTCTCAGGAGAGAATAGTTAGTGCTCCCGTCACCCTTCATCTGAGAACCCAAGAGCTAGAGGAGAAAG
TGATCCTCATGAGTACCAGAGGAGCAGCAGGGGACATCCAAAGCACCAGAGAGAGAAACAGAGACAGAGA
GACAGGCAGTGACAGCTCAAACCTCAGCCAGATCCAGAGCATACAAAGTCTCCTGCCTACAGGACAGCCC
AGTAAGAGCTCTCAGCTTGCCATCCCAATGGCGCGCCGAGCTTGGCGTAATCATGGTCATAGCTGTTTCC
TGTGTGAAATTGTTATCCGCTCACAATTCCACACAACATACGAGCCGGAAGCATAAAGTGTAAAGCCTGG
GGTGCCTAATGAGTGAGCTAACTCACATTAATTGCGTTGCGCTCACTGCCCGCTTTCCAGTCGGGAAACC
TGTCGTGCCAGCTGCATTAATGAATCGGCCAACGCGCGGGGAGAGGCGGTTTGCGTATTGGGCGCTCTTC
CGCTTCCTCGCTCACTGACTCGCTGCGCTCGGTCGTTCGGCTGCGGCGAGCGGTATCAGCTCACTCAAAG
GCGGTAATACGGTTATCCACAGAATCAGGGGATAACGCAGGAAAGAACATGTGAGCAAAAGGCCAGCAAA
AGGCCAGGAACCGTAAAAAGGCCGCGTTGCTGGCGTTTTTCCATAGGCTCCGCCCCCCTGACGAGCATCA
CAAAAATCGACGCTCAAGTCAGAGGTGGCGAAACCCGACAGGACTATAAAGATACCAGGCGTTTCCCCCT
GGAAGCTCCCTCGTGCGCTCTCCTGTTCCGACCCTGCCGCTTACCGGATACCTGTCCGCCTTTCTCCCTT
CGGGAAGCGTGGCGCTTTCTCATAGCTCACGCTGTAGGTATCTCAGTTCGGTGTAGGTCGTTCGCTCCAA
GCTGGGCTGTGTGCACGAACCCCCCGTTCAGCCCGACCGCTGCGCCTTATCCGGTAACTATCGTCTTGAG
TCCAACCCGGTAAGACACGACTTATCGCCACTGGCAGCAGCCACTGGTAACAGGATTAGCAGAGCGAGGT
ATGTAGGCGGTGCTACAGAGTTCTTGAAGTGGTGGCCTAACTACGGCTACACTAGAAGAACAGTATTTGG
TATCTGCGCTCTGCTGAAGCCAGTTACCTTCGGAAAAAGAGTTGGTAGCTCTTGATCCGGCAAACAAACC
ACCGCTGGTAGCGGTGGTTTTTTTGTTTGCAAGCAGCAGATTACGCGCAGAAAAAAAGGATCTCAAGAAG
ATCCTTTGATCTTTTCTACGGGGTCTGACGCTCAGTGGAACGAAAACTCACGTTAAGGGATTTTGGTCAT
GAGATTATCAAAAAGGATCTTCACCTAGATCCTTTTAAATTAAAAATGAAGTTTTAAATCAATCTAAAGT
ATATATGAGTAAACTTGGTCTGACAGTTACCAATGCTTAATCAGTGAGGCACCTATCTCAGCGATCTGTC
TATTTCGTTCATCCATAGTTGCCTGACTCCCCGTCGTGTAGATAACTACGATACGGGAGGGCTTACCATC
TGGCCCCAGTGCTGCAATGATACCGCGAGACCCACGCTCACCGGCTCCAGATTTATCAGCAATAAACCAG
CCAGCCGGAAGGGCCGAGCGCAGAAGTGGTCCTGCAACTTTATCCGCCTCCATCCAGTCTATTAATTGTT
GCCGGGAAGCTAGAGTAAGTAGTTCGCCAGTTAATAGTTTGCGCAACGTTGTTGCCATTGCTACAGGCAT
CGTGGTGTCACGCTCGTCGTTTGGTATGGCTTCATTCAGCTCCGGTTCCCAACGATCAAGGCGAGTTACA
TGATCCCCCATGTTGTGCAAAAAAGCGGTTAGCTCCTTCGGTCCTCCGATCGTTGTCAGAAGTAAGTTGG
CCGCAGTGTTATCACTCATGGTTATGGCAGCACTGCATAATTCTCTTACTGTCATGCCATCCGTAAGATG
CTTTTCTGTGACTGGTGAGTACTCAACCAAGTCATTCTGAGAATAGTGTATGCGGCGACCGAGTTGCTCT
TGCCCGGCGTCAATACGGGATAATACCGCGCCACATAGCAGAACTTTAAAAGTGCTCATCATTGGAAAAC
GTTCTTCGGGGCGAAAACTCTCAAGGATCTTACCGCTGTTGAGATCCAGTTCGATGTAACCCACTCGTGC
ACCCAACTGATCTTCAGCATCTTTTACTTTCACCAGCGTTTCTGGGTGAGCAAAAACAGGAAGGCAAAAT
GCCGCAAAAAAGGGAATAAGGGCGACACGGAAATGTTGAATACTCATACTCTTCCTTTTTCAATATTATT
GAAGCATTTATCAGGGTTATTGTCTCATGAGCGGATACATATTTGAATGTATTTAGAAAAATAAACAAAT
AGGGGTTCCGCGCACATTTCCCCGAAAAGTGCCACCTGACGTCTAAGAAACCATTATTATCATGACATTA
ACCTATAAAAATAGGCGTATCACGAGGCCCTTTCGTCTCGCGCGTTTCGGTGATGACGGTGAAAACCTCT
GACACATGCAGCTCCCGGAGACGGTCACAGCTTGTCTGTAAGCGGATGCCGGGAGCAGACAAGCCCGTCA
GGGCGCGTCAGCGGGTGTTGGCGGGTGTCGGGGCTGGCTTAACTATGCGGCATCAGAGCAGATTGTACTG
AGAGTGCACCATATGCGGTGTGAAATACCGCACAGATGCGTAAGGAGAAAATACCGCATCAGGCGCCATT
CGCCATTCAGGCTGCGCAACTGTTGGGAAGGGCGATCGGTGCGGGCCTCTTCGCTATTACGCCAGCTGGC
GAAAGGGGGATGTGCTGCAAGGCGATTAAGTTGGGTAACGCCAGGGTTTTCCCAGTCACGACGTTGTAAA
ACGACGGCCAGTGAATTGACGCGTATTGGGATCTCCTGCGGGGGACCTGGGATGCTGGAGACATGGATGC
TCACCTGGCTGCCTCGGCCTTCCAGGGACAGACCCCGAGGAAGCCATCCTGAGTGCCTTCCGCATGTTTG
ACCCCAGCGGCAAAGGGGTGGTGAACAAGGATGAGTAAGTATGGGCCCAGCCAGATGAGGAGCACCGTGG
TGGAAGCAGAGAGCGGGGTGAGGCCCCTAGTGAGGGGGGCTGCCTGTGCTTCGGGGCCTTACACTGCTCT
TTGGGGTGCAGCCAACCCTTCCCTGCGCCATGGGAGCCTCCGTACCCACCTTCCCTGTGCAGTCACTCCC
CCGCAGTCTCCTGCTCAGACCCTCCTCACCCCCCAGGTTCAAGCAGCTTCTCCTGACCCAGGCAGACAAG
TTCTCTCCAGCTGAGGTGAGGCTGCCCAGCCCCTTCAATACTCATCCCCAGCACCTTCTCTGGGCCTTCA
CCCATGACCCAGAGCCCAGTACCAGTGAGGCAGTTGCTGGAAGGGTGAGCCGAGGGCCCTTCTGGAGGAG
GTGCCATCTCTGTTGAGACCTAGAGGGTAAAGATGTGGAGTCAGAAAAGAGGGCAGGGTGCGCCAGGCAG
GGAGACTGTGCACAGACCTGGGGGGAAGTGGATAGGGAGAGGTTTCGTACACTCGGGGTGGGCCTGTGCC
TGTGGCTGGAGGGGCGTCCTTTGCC
