>Addgene plasmid #114413 | AICSDP-46: MYL7-mEGFP | depositor partial sequence | sequence record 215906 | MYL7 Homology Arms with linker-mEGFP and Cas9-excisable selection cassette
CTCCTGCGGGGGACCTGGGATGCTGGAGACATGGATGCTCACCTGGCTGCCTCGGCCTTCCAGGGACAGA
CCCCGAGGAAGCCATCCTGAGTGCCTTCCGCATGTTTGACCCCAGCGGCAAAGGGGTGGTGAACAAGGAT
GAGTAAGTATGGGCCCAGCCAGATGAGGAGCACCGTGGTGGAAGCAGAGAGCGGGGTGAGGCCCCTAGTG
AGGGGGGCTGCCTGTGCTTCGGGGCCTTACACTGCTCTTTGGGGTGCAGCCAACCCTTCCCTGCGCCATG
GGAGCCTCCGTACCCACCTTCCCTGTGCAGTCACTCCCCCGCAGTCTCCTGCTCAGACCCTCCTCACCCC
CCAGGTTCAAGCAGCTTCTCCTGACCCAGGCAGACAAGTTCTCTCCAGCTGAGGTGAGGCTGCCCAGCCC
CTTCAATACTCATCCCCAGCACCTTCTCTGGGCCTTCACCCATGACCCAGAGCCCAGTACCAGTGAGGCA
GTTGCTGGAAGGGTGAGCCGAGGGCCCTTCTGGAGGAGGTGCCATCTCTGTTGAGACCTAGAGGGTAAAG
ATGTGGAGTCAGAAAAGAGGGCAGGGTGCGCCAGGCAGGGAGACTGTGCACAGACCTGGGGGGAAGTGGA
TAGGGAGAGGTTTCGTACACTCGGGGTGGGCCTGTGCCTGTGGCTGGAGGGGCGTCCTTTGCCCCTTGGC
CCACATTTGCACTGACTCCTCACTCTGCCCAGAGTCAGCCAAGAGAAAAACATTAACCCAGAGTCTGGGG
TCTAGGGTTGAAAAGCTAAGGCAAAAAGCACAGATGCAGGGGGCAGACAGAAAGGCCACAGGACTCAGGT
GAGGTCTCTGCCGGGCTGGGCCAGGAGCCAGGGGACTGCCACTCACCAGTGTCCCCTGCAGGTGGAGCAG
ATGTTCGCCCTGACACCCATGGATTTGGCGGGGAACATCGACTACAAGTCACTGTGCTACATTATTACAC
ATGGAGACGAGAAAGAGGAGGGGTCCGGGTCCCCCGGAGAGGTTCCCGACATACCAATAACTTCGTATAG
TGTAGGATATACGAAGTTATATTAGTATTCCGATAACTTGTTTATTGCAGCTTATAATGGTTACAAATAA
AGCAATAGCATCACAAATTTCACAAATAAAGCATTTTTTTCACTGCATTCTAGTTGTGGTTTGTCCAAAC
TCATCAATGTATCTTATCATGTCTGGTCTCGACATTGATTATTGACTAGTTATTAATAGTAATCAATTAC
GGGGTCATTAGTTCATAGCCCATATATGGAGTTCCGCGTTACATAACTTACGGTAAATGGCCCGCCTGGC
TGACCGCCCAACGACCCCCGCCCATTGACGTCAATAATGACGTATGTTCCCATAGTAACGCCAATAGGGA
CTTTCCATTGACGTCAATGGGTGGAGTATTTACGGTAAACTGCCCACTTGGCAGTACATCAAGTGTATCA
TATGCCAAGTACGCCCCCTATTGACGTCAATGACGGTAAATGGCCCGCCTGGCATTATGCCCAGTACATG
ACCTTATGGGACTTTCCTACTTGGCAGTACATCTACGTATTAGTCATCGCTATTACCATGGTCGAGGTGA
GCCCCACGTTCTGCTTCACTCTCCCCATCTCCCCCCCCTCCCCACCCCCAATTTTGTATTTATTTATTTT
TTAATTATTTTGTGCAGCGATGGGGGCGGGGGGGGGGGGGGGGCGCGCGCCAGGCGGGGCGGGGCGGGGC
GAGGGGCGGGGCGGGGCGAGGCGGAGAGGTGCGGCGGCAGCCAATCAGAGCGGCGCGCTCCGAAAGTTTC
CTTTTATGGCGAGGCGGCGGCGGCGGCGGCCCTATAAAAAGCGAAGCGCGCGGCGGGCGGGGAGTCGCTG
CGACGCTGCCTTCGCCCCGTGCCCCGCTCCGCCGCCGCCTCGCGCCGCCCGCCCCGGCTCTGACTGACCG
CGTTACTCCCACAGGTGAGCGGGCGGGACGGCCCTTCTCCTCCGGGCTGTAATTAGCGCTTGGTTTAATG
ACGGCTTGTTTCTTTTCTGTGGCTGCGTGAAAGCCTTGAGGGGCTCCGGGAGGGCCCTTTGTGCGGGGGG
AGCGGCTCGGGGGGTGCGTGCGTGTGTGTGTGCGTGGGGAGCGCCGCGTGCGGCTCCGCGCTGCCCGGCG
GCTGTGAGCGCTGCGGGCGCGGCGCGGGGCTTTGTGCGCTCCGCAGTGTGCGCGAGGGGAGCGCGGCCGG
GGGCGGTGCCCCGCGGTGCGGGGGGGGCTGCGAGGGGAACAAAGGCTGCGTGCGGGGTGTGTGCGTGGGG
GGGTGAGCAGGGGGTGTGGGCGCGTCGGTCGGGCTGCAACCCCCCCTGCACCCCCCTCCCCGAGTTGCTG
AGCACGGCCCGGCTTCGGGTGCGGGGCTCCGTACGGGGCGTGGCGCGGGGCTCGCCGTGCCGGGCGGGGG
GTGGCGGCAGGTGGGGGTGCCGGGCGGGGCGGGGCCGCCTCGGGCCGGGGAGGGCTCGGGGGAGGGGCGC
GGCGGCCCCCGGAGCGCCGGCGGCTGTCGAGGCGCGGCGAGCCGCAGCCATTGCCTTTTATGGTAATCGT
GCGAGAGGGCGCAGGGACTTCCTTTGTCCCAAATCTGTGCGGAGCCGAAATCTGGGAGGCGCCGCCGCAC
CCCCTCTAGCGGGCGCGGGGCGAAGCGGTGCGGCGCCGGCAGGAAGGAAATGGGCGGGGAGGGCCTTCGT
GCGTCGCCGCGCCGCCGTCCCCTTCTCCCTCTCCAGCCTCGGGGCTGTCCGCGGGGGGACGGCTGCCTTC
GGGGGGGACGGGGCAGGGCGGGGTTCGGCTTCTGGCGTGTGACCGGCGGCTCTAGAGCCTCTGCTAACCA
TGTTCATGCCTTCTTCTTTTTCCTACAGCTCCTGGGCAACGTGCTGGTTATTGTGCTGTCTCATCATTTT
GGCAAAGAATTCCGCCACCGGGGATCCACCGGAGCTTACCATGGTCTCCAAAGGAGAAGAAGATAACATG
GCCATCATCAAGGAGTTCATGCGCTTCAAGGTGCACATGGAGGGCTCCGTGAACGGCCACGAGTTCGAGA
TCGAGGGCGAGGGCGAGGGCCGCCCCTACGAGGGCACCCAGACCGCCAAGCTGAAGGTGACCAAGGGTGG
CCCCCTGCCCTTCGCCTGGGACATCCTGTCCCCTCAGTTCATGTACGGCTCCAAGGCCTACGTGAAGCAC
CCCGCCGACATCCCCGACTACTTGAAGCTGTCCTTCCCCGAGGGCTTCAAGTGGGAGCGCGTGATGAACT
TCGAGGACGGCGGCGTGGTGACCGTGACCCAGGACTCCTCCCTGCAGGACGGCGAGTTCATCTACAAGGT
GAAGCTGCGCGGCACCAACTTCCCCTCCGACGGCCCCGTAATGCAGAAGAAGACCATGGGCTGGGAGGCC
TCCTCCGAGCGGATGTACCCCGAGGACGGCGCCCTGAAGGGCGAGATCAAGCAGAGGCTGAAGCTGAAGG
ACGGCGGCCACTACGACGCTGAGGTCAAGACCACCTACAAGGCCAAGAAGCCCGTGCAGCTGCCCGGCGC
CTACAACGTCAACATCAAGTTGGACATCACCTCCCACAACGAGGACTACACCATCGTGGAACAGTACGAA
CGCGCCGAGGGCCGCCACTCCACCGGCGGAATGGATGAACTCTATAAATGAGGTACTCCTGTGCCTTCTA
GTTGCCAGCCATCTGTTGTTTGCCCCTCCCCCGTGCCTTCCTTGACCCTGGAAGGTGCCACTCCCACTGT
CCTTTCCTAATAAAATGAGGAAATTGCATCGCATTGTCTGAGTAGGTGTCATTCTATTCTGGGGGGTGGG
GTGGGGCAGGACAGCAAGGGGGAGGATTGGGAAGACAATAGCAGGCATGCTGGGGATGCGGTGGGCTCTA
TGGAAATAACTTCGTATAGTGTAGGATATACGAAGTTATATAGGTATGTCGGGAACCTCTCCGGGTCCGG
GGTGAGCAAGGGCGAGGAGCTGTTCACCGGGGTGGTGCCCATCCTGGTCGAGCTGGACGGCGACGTAAAC
GGCCACAAGTTCAGCGTGTCCGGCGAGGGCGAGGGCGATGCCACCTACGGCAAGCTGACCCTGAAGTTCA
TCTGCACCACCGGCAAGCTGCCCGTGCCCTGGCCCACCCTCGTGACCACCCTGACCTACGGCGTGCAGTG
CTTCAGCCGCTACCCCGACCACATGAAGCAGCACGACTTCTTCAAGTCCGCCATGCCCGAAGGCTACGTC
CAGGAGCGCACCATCTTCTTCAAGGACGACGGCAACTACAAGACCCGCGCCGAGGTGAAGTTCGAGGGCG
ACACCCTGGTGAACCGCATCGAGCTGAAGGGCATCGACTTCAAGGAGGACGGCAACATCCTGGGGCACAA
GCTGGAGTACAACTACAACAGCCACAACGTCTATATCATGGCCGACAAGCAGAAGAACGGCATCAAGGTG
AACTTCAAGATCCGCCACAACATCGAGGACGGCAGCGTGCAGCTCGCCGACCACTACCAGCAGAACACCC
CCATCGGCGACGGCCCCGTGCTGCTGCCCGACAACCACTACCTGAGCACCCAGTCCAAGCTGAGCAAAGA
CCCCAACGAGAAGCGCGATCACATGGTCCTGCTGGAGTTCGTGACCGCCGCCGGGATCACTCTCGGCATG
GACGAGCTGTACAAGTGAGGGGCAGGGCCAGGCCCACGGGGGGGCACCTCAATAAACTCTGTTGCAAAAT
TGGAATTGCTGTGGTGTCTTGTCTGTGACAGATGCGTTGGGGACCAGCCAAGGGGGATCCCAGGGTCTCA
GTGCGCACATCACCATGATCATGGCCACCATCTACCTCCTGGGAGCTGGCCCCTCGCCAGCTCACCTTGA
TTCACTCCCATGATGCCAAGTGAAGTGTGAACTATGATCATGCCTAGTTTACAGATGAGGACACTGAGGC
CCAGAAAGTGTGAGCATCTTACCAAGGCCAGCCCTCTAGAAGAGGAGATGGTGGGATTTACACCACCTCC
ACCAAGCCCAGGAATGAGCCACAAAGTGGGCACTGCCCAGCTACTTGGGGCTGTGCAGAGAAGAGGCTGC
TTGCTGGGCACTCAGCAAACTCTGCCCAACAGCCCAGCGGGTGGGCAGCAGCCCTGGGACCCCCACACCC
AACCACACAGCCTCCCCTGGCCCACTGCTCGCACCCCATCTCAATACACTGGCTTGGGTGCCTCCCTGCA
TGGGCCCTTTGTGAAAGGCAGAGAGGTACCCATTTGAAACACAACCAGCTTCTCATTGCAAATACAGGCA
AGGCACTAAGACATGAGGAACATGGACACCAAAGCAGGGGCCAGGTAACATGCAAATTTCTAGAGGAAAT
GCCCAGAACCTGGCATCATGCCTCCTGAGCCCCTCATGCGCCGTGAGGGGTAAGAGGGTCAGACAGCTGG
AGTGTAGGGAGACGACTTCTCAGGAGAGAATAGTTAGTGCTCCCGTCACCCTTCATCTGAGAACCCAAGA
GCTAGAGGAGAAAGTGATCCTCATGAGTACCAGAGGAGCAGCAGGGGACATCCAAAGCACCAGAGAGAGA
AACAGAGACAGAGAGACAGGCAGTGACAGCTCAAACCTCAGCCAGATCCAGAGCATACAAAGTCTCCTGC
CTACAGGACAGCCCAGTAAGAGCTCTCAGCTTGCC
